>Addgene plasmid #82949 | pDONR223_PSME2_WT_V5 | addgene full sequence | sequence record 162616 | Addgene NGS Result
GGCAGTTCCCTACTCTCGCGTTAACGCTAGCATGGATGTTTTCCCAGTCACGACGTTGTAAAACGACGGC
CAGTCTTAAGCTCGGGCCCCAAATAATGATTTTATTTTGACTGATAGTGACCTGTTCGTTGCAACAAATT
GATGAGCAATGCTTTTTTATAATGCCAACTTTGTACAAAAAAGTTGGCATGGCCAAGCCGTGTGGGGTGC
GCCTGAGCGGGGAAGCCCGCAAACAGGTGGAGGTCTTCAGACAGAATCTTTTCCAGGAGGCTGAGGAATT
CCTCTACAGATTCTTGCCACAGAAAATCATATACCTGAATCAGCTCTTGCAAGAGGACTCCCTCAATGTG
GCTGACTTGACTTCCCTCCGGGCCCCACTGGACATCCCCATCCCAGACCCTCCACCCAAGGATGATGAGA
TGGAAACAGATAAGCAGGAGAAGAAAGAAGTCCCTAAGTGTGGATTTCTCCCTGGGAATGAGAAAGTCCT
GTCCCTGCTTGCCCTGGTTAAGCCAGAAGTCTGGACTCTCAAAGAGAAATGCATTCTGGTGATTACATGG
ATCCAACACCTGATCCCCAAGATTGAAGATGGAAATGATTTTGGGGTAGCAATCCAGGAGAAGGTGCTGG
AGAGGGTGAATGCCGTCAAGACCAAAGTGGAAGCTTTCCAGACAACCATTTCCAAGTACTTCTCAGAACG
TGGGGATGCTGTGGCCAAGGCCTCCAAGGAGACTCATGTAATGGATTACCGGGCCTTGGTGCATGAGCGA
GATGAGGCAGCCTATGGGGAGCTCAGGGCCATGGTGCTGGACCTGAGGGCCTTCTATGCTGAGCTTTATC
ATATCATCAGCAGCAACCTGGAGAAAATTGTCAACCCAAAGGGTGAAGAAAAGCCATCTGTGAACTGCCC
AACTTTCTTGTACAAAGTTGGCATTATAAGAAAGCATTGCTTATCAATTTGTTGCAACGAACAGGTCACT
ATCAGTCAAAATAAAATCATTATTTGCCATCCAGCTGATATCCCCTATAGTGAGTCGTATTACATGGTCA
TAGCTGTTTCCTGGCAGCTCTGGCCCGTGTCTCAAAATCTCTGATGTTACATTGCACAAGATAAAAATAT
ATCATCATGCCTCCTCTAGACCAGCCAGGACAGAAATGCCTCGACTTCGCTGCTACCCAAGGTTGCCGGG
TGACGCACACCGTGGAAACGGATGAAGGCACGAACCCAGTGGACATAAGCCTGTTCGGTTCGTAAGCTGT
AATGCAAGTAGCGTATGCGCTCACGCAACTGGTCCAGAACCTTGACCGAACGCAGCGGTGGTAACGGCGC
AGTGGCGGTTTTCATGGCTTGTTATGACTGTTTTTTTGGGGTACAGTCTATGCCTCGGGCATCCAAGCAG
CAAGCGCGTTACGCCGTGGGTCGATGTTTGATGTTATGGAGCAGCAACGATGTTACGCAGCAGGGCAGTC
GCCCTAAAACAAAGTTAAACATTATGAGGGAAGCGGTGATCGCCGAAGTATCGACTCAACTATCAGAGGT
AGTTGGCGTCATCGAGCGCCATCTCGAACCGACGTTGCTGGCCGTACATTTGTACGGCTCCGCAGTGGAT
GGCGGCCTGAAGCCACACAGTGATATTGATTTGCTGGTTACGGTGACCGTAAGGCTTGATGAAACAACGC
GGCGAGCTTTGATCAACGACCTTTTGGAAACTTCGGCTTCCCCTGGAGAGAGCGAGATTCTCCGCGCTGT
AGAAGTCACCATTGTTGTGCACGACGACATCATTCCGTGGCGTTATCCAGCTAAGCGCGAACTGCAATTT
GGAGAATGGCAGCGCAATGACATTCTTGCAGGTATCTTCGAGCCAGCCACGATCGACATTGATCTGGCTA
TCTTGCTGACAAAAGCAAGAGAACATAGCGTTGCCTTGGTAGGTCCAGCGGCGGAGGAACTCTTTGATCC
GGTTCCTGAACAGGATCTATTTGAGGCGCTAAATGAAACCTTAACGCTATGGAACTCGCCGCCCGACTGG
GCTGGCGATGAGCGAAATGTAGTGCTTACGTTGTCCCGCATTTGGTACAGCGCAGTAACCGGCAAAATCG
CGCCGAAGGATGTCGCTGCCGACTGGGCAATGGAGCGCCTGCCGGCCCAGTATCAGCCCGTCATACTTGA
AGCTAGACAGGCTTATCTTGGACAAGAAGAAGATCGCTTGGCCTCGCGCGCAGATCAGTTGGAAGAATTT
GTCCACTACGTGAAAGGCGAGATCACCAAGGTAGTCGGCAAATAACCCTCGAGCCACCCATGACCAAAAT
CCCTTAACGTGAGTTACGCGTCGTTCCACTGAGCGTCAGACCCCGTAGAAAAGATCAAAGGATCTTCTTG
AGATCCTTTTTTTCTGCGCGTAATCTGCTGCTTGCAAACAAAAAAACCACCGCTACCAGCGGTGGTTTGT
TTGCCGGATCAAGAGCTACCAACTCTTTTTCCGAAGGTAACTGGCTTCAGCAGAGCGCAGATACCAAATA
CTGTTCTTCTAGTGTAGCCGTAGTTAGGCCACCACTTCAAGAACTCTGTAGCACCGCCTACATACCTCGC
TCTGCTAATCCTGTTACCAGTGGCTGCTGCCAGTGGCGATAAGTCGTGTCTTACCGGGTTGGACTCAAGA
CGATAGTTACCGGATAAGGCGCAGCGGTCGGGCTGAACGGGGGGTTCGTGCACACAGCCCAGCTTGGAGC
GAACGACCTACACCGAACTGAGATACCTACAGCGTGAGCTATGAGAAAGCGCCACGCTTCCCGAAGGGAG
AAAGGCGGACAGGTATCCGGTAAGCGGCAGGGTCGGAACAGGAGAGCGCACGAGGGAGCTTCCAGGGGGA
AACGCCTGGTATCTTTATAGTCCTGTCGGGTTTCGCCACCTCTGACTTGAGCGTCGATTTTTGTGATGCT
CGTCAGGGGGGCGGAGCCTATGGAAAAACGCCAGCAACGCGGCCTTTTTACGGTTCCTGGCCTTTTGCTG
GCCTTTTGCTCACATGTTCTTTCCTGCGTTATCCCCTGATTCTGTGGATAACCGTATTACCGCCTTTGAG
TGAGCTGATACCGCTCGCCGCAGCCGAACGACCGAGCGCAGCGAGTCAGTGAGCGAGGAAGCGGAAGAGC
GCCCAATACGCAAACCGCCTCTCCCCGCGCGTTGGCCGATTCATTAATGCAGCTGGCACGACAGGTTTCC
CGACTGGAAAGCGGGCAGTGAGCGCAACGCAATTAATACGCGTACCGCTAGCCAGGAAGAGTTTGTAGAA
ACGCAAAAAGGCCATCCGTCAGGATGGCCTTCTGCTTAGTTTGATGCCTGGCAGTTTATGGCGGGCGTCC
TGCCCGCCACCCTCCGGGCCGTTGCTTCACAACGTTCAAATCCGCTCCCGGCGGATTTGTCCTACTCAGG
AGAGCGTTCACCGACAAACAACAGATAAAACGAAAGGCCCAGTCTTCCGACTGAGCCTTTCGTTTTATTT
GATGCCT
Features (pLannotate 1.2.2; 12 found; start..end, strand, type, name):
     38..74      -  CDS            lacZα (fragment): LacZα fragment of β-galactosidase; lacZ fragment
     91..186     +  protein_bind   attL3: mutant version of attL; recombination site for the Gateway® LR reaction LR Clonase™
    189..899     +  CDS            PSME2: PSME2_HUMAN - Experimental evidence at protein level: Swiss-Prot protein existence level 1. Implicated in immunoproteasome assembly and required for efficient antigen processing. The PA28 activator complex enhances the generation of class I binding peptides by altering the cleavage pattern of the proteasome. From Homo sapiens (Human).
    908..1006    -  protein_bind   attL2: mutant version of attL; recombination site for the Gateway® LR reaction LR Clonase™
   1024..1042    -  promoter       T7 promoter: promoter for bacteriophage T7 RNA polymerase
   1232..1255    +  promoter       Pc promoter (fragment): intI1 (promoter lies within the coding sequence); class 1 integron promoter
   1431..1487    +  CDS            GmR (fragment): gentamycin acetyltransferase; aacC1; confers resistance to gentamycin
   1494..2285    +  CDS            SmR: aminoglycoside adenylyltransferase (Murphy, 1985); aadA; confers resistance to spectinomycin and streptomycin
   2378..2966    +  rep_origin     ori: high-copy-number ColE1/pMB1/pBR322/pUC origin of replication
   3149..3241    +  CDS            lacI (fragment): lac repressor; lacI; The lac repressor binds to the lac operator to inhibit transcription in E. coli. This inhibition can be relieved by adding lactose or isopropyl-β-D-thiogalactopyranoside (IPTG).
   3296..3323    -  terminator     rrnB T2 terminator: transcription terminator T2 from the E. coli rrnB gene
   3455..3498    +  terminator     rrnB T1 terminator: Escherichia coli rrnB; transcription terminator T1 from the E. coli rrnB gene
