[The description below was written by a language model from this plasmid's Addgene catalogue record and pLannotate feature annotations shown in this document.]
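Description:
pDONR223_PSME2_WT_V5 is a Gateway entry clone built on the Invitrogen pDONR223 backbone, carrying the human PSME2 open reading frame (also known as PA28β or REGβ), a subunit of the PA28 proteasome activator implicated in immunoproteasome assembly and class I antigen processing. The sequenced plasmid is about 3.5 kb. It is propagated in E. coli from a high-copy ColE1/pUC-type origin and selected with spectinomycin through the aadA (SmR) aminoglycoside adenylyltransferase gene. This gene sits downstream of a class 1 integron Pc promoter fragment and a short remnant of a gentamicin resistance gene. rrnB T1 and T2 terminators are also annotated in the backbone, where they typically insulate the cloning region from read-through transcription. Small lacZα and lacI fragments are annotated as vestigial backbone sequence.

The PSME2 coding sequence is flanked by two attL recombination sites (annotated as attL3 and attL2), so an LR Clonase reaction can transfer it into any compatible destination vector. The entry clone has no promoter driving the insert; the only nearby promoter is a T7 promoter lying outside the attL site on the opposite strand. The ORF is in the "open" configuration, with no stop codon immediately after the insert, which allows in-frame C-terminal fusion in the destination vector. The "V5" in the name probably refers to such a tag, but no V5 sequence is annotated in this plasmid. Although the name says "WT", the record lists H89P, M238V and Y239N substitutions relative to the reference transcript. The construct belongs to the Target Accelerator Plasmid Collection and serves as an overexpression control for gene expression analysis in work on high-throughput phenotyping of lung cancer somatic mutations.
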