Addgene plasmid #82949: pDONR223_PSME2_WT_V5
Purpose: Gateway Donor vector containing PSME2, used as an over expression control for gene expression analysis. Part of the Target Accelerator Plasmid Collection.
Depositing lab: Jesse Boehm & Matthew Meyerson & David Root. Depositing organization: Broad Institute. Publication: High-throughput Phenotyping of Lung Cancer Somatic Mutations. Berger AH, Brooks AN, Wu X, Shrestha Y, Chouinard C, Piccioni F, Bagul M, Kamburov A, Imielinski M, Hogstrom L, Zhu C, Yang X, Pantel S, Sakai R, Watson J, Kaplan N, Campbell JD, Singh S, Root DE, Narayan R, Natoli T, Lahr DL, Tirosh I, Tamayo P, Getz G, Wong B, Doench J, Subramanian A, Golub TR, Meyerson M, Boehm JS. Cancer Cell. 2016 Aug 8;30(2):214-28. doi: 10.1016/j.ccell.2016.06.022. Epub 2016 Jul 28. PubMed 27478040.
Backbone
  Vector backbone: pDONR223
  Backbone manufacturer: Invitrogen
  Vector type: Gateway Entry vector
Growth in bacteria
  Bacterial resistance: Spectinomycin, 50 μg/mL
  Growth temperature: 37°C
  Growth strain: DH5alpha
  Copy number: High Copy
Gene/Insert
  Gene/Insert name: PSME2
  Species: H. sapiens (human)
  Mutation: H89P, M238V, Y239N
  GenBank ID: NM_002818
  Entrez Gene: PSME2 (a.k.a. PA28B, PA28beta, REGbeta)
  Promoter: None
  Cloning method: Gateway Cloning
  Sequencing primers: 5′ M13pUC-fwd; 3′ M13-Rev
Terms and licenses: Academic/Nonprofit Terms; Industry Terms: Not Available to Industry
Depositor comments: Open state: NO stop codon immediately follows insert
How to cite: pDONR223_PSME2_WT_V5 was a gift from Jesse Boehm & Matthew Meyerson & David Root (Addgene plasmid # 82949 ; http://n2t.net/addgene:82949 ; RRID:Addgene_82949)
