>Addgene plasmid #82949 | pDONR223_PSME2_WT_V5 | depositor partial sequence | sequence record 162617 | Insert sequence
ATGGCCAAGCCGTGTGGGGTGCGCCTGAGCGGGGAAGCCCGCAAACAGGTGGAGGTCTTCAGACAGAATC
TTTTCCAGGAGGCTGAGGAATTCCTCTACAGATTCTTGCCACAGAAAATCATATACCTGAATCAGCTCTT
GCAAGAGGACTCCCTCAATGTGGCTGACTTGACTTCCCTCCGGGCCCCACTGGACATCCCCATCCCAGAC
CCTCCACCCAAGGATGATGAGATGGAAACAGATAAGCAGGAGAAGAAAGAAGTCCCTAAGTGTGGATTTC
TCCCTGGGAATGAGAAAGTCCTGTCCCTGCTTGCCCTGGTTAAGCCAGAAGTCTGGACTCTCAAAGAGAA
ATGCATTCTGGTGATTACATGGATCCAACACCTGATCCCCAAGATTGAAGATGGAAATGATTTTGGGGTA
GCAATCCAGGAGAAGGTGCTGGAGAGGGTGAATGCCGTCAAGACCAAAGTGGAAGCTTTCCAGACAACCA
TTTCCAAGTACTTCTCAGAACGTGGGGATGCTGTGGCCAAGGCCTCCAAGGAGACTCATGTAATGGATTA
CCGGGCCTTGGTGCATGAGCGAGATGAGGCAGCCTATGGGGAGCTCAGGGCCATGGTGCTGGACCTGAGG
GCCTTCTATGCTGAGCTTTATCATATCATCAGCAGCAACCTGGAGAAAATTGTCAACCCAAAGGGTGAAG
AAAAGCCATCTGTGAAC
